>Addgene plasmid #119926 | Nme2sgRNA_pLKO | addgene full sequence | sequence record 233416 | Addgene NGS Result
CTCACTGACTCGCTGCGCTCGGTCGTTCGGCTGCGGCGAGCGGTATCAGCTCACTCAAAGGCGGTAATAC
GGTTATCCACAGAATCAGGGGATAACGCAGGAAAGAACATGTGAGCAAAAGGCCAGCAAAAGGCCAGGAA
CCGTAAAAAGGCCGCGTTGCTGGCGTTTTTCCATAGGCTCCGCCCCCCTGACGAGCATCACAAAAATCGA
CGCTCAAGTCAGAGGTGGCGAAACCCGACAGGACTATAAAGATACCAGGCGTTTCCCCCTGGAAGCTCCC
TCGTGCGCTCTCCTGTTCCGACCCTGCCGCTTACCGGATACCTGTCCGCCTTTCTCCCTTCGGGAAGCGT
GGCGCTTTCTCATAGCTCACGCTGTAGGTATCTCAGTTCGGTGTAGGTCGTTCGCTCCAAGCTGGGCTGT
GTGCACGAACCCCCCGTTCAGCCCGACCGCTGCGCCTTATCCGGTAACTATCGTCTTGAGTCCAACCCGG
TAAGACACGACTTATCGCCACTGGCAGCAGCCACTGGTAACAGGATTAGCAGAGCGAGGTATGTAGGCGG
TGCTACAGAGTTCTTGAAGTGGTGGCCTAACTACGGCTACACTAGAAGAACAGTATTTGGTATCTGCGCT
CTGCTGAAGCCAGTTACCTTCGGAAAAAGAGTTGGTAGCTCTTGATCCGGCAAACAAACCACCGCTGGTA
GCGGTGGTTTTTTTGTTTGCAAGCAGCAGATTACGCGCAGAAAAAAAGGATCTCAAGAAGATCCTTTGAT
CTTTTCTACGGGGTCTGACGCTCAGTGGAACGAAAACTCACGTTAAGGGATTTTGGTCATGAGATTATCA
AAAAGGATCTTCACCTAGATCCTTTTAAATTAAAAATGAAGTTTTAAATCAATCTAAAGTATATATGAGT
AAACTTGGTCTGACAGTTACCAATGCTTAATCAGTGAGGCACCTATCTCAGCGATCTGTCTATTTCGTTC
ATCCATAGTTGCCTGACTCCCCGTCGTGTAGATAACTACGATACGGGAGGGCTTACCATCTGGCCCCAGT
GCTGCAATGATACCGCGAGACCCACGCTCACCGGCTCCAGATTTATCAGCAATAAACCAGCCAGCCGGAA
GGGCCGAGCGCAGAAGTGGTCCTGCAACTTTATCCGCCTCCATCCAGTCTATTAATTGTTGCCGGGAAGC
TAGAGTAAGTAGTTCGCCAGTTAATAGTTTGCGCAACGTTGTTGCCATTGCTACAGGCATCGTGGTGTCA
CGCTCGTCGTTTGGTATGGCTTCATTCAGCTCCGGTTCCCAACGATCAAGGCGAGTTACATGATCCCCCA
TGTTGTGCAAAAAAGCGGTTAGCTCCTTCGGTCCTCCGATCGTTGTCAGAAGTAAGTTGGCCGCAGTGTT
ATCACTCATGGTTATGGCAGCACTGCATAATTCTCTTACTGTCATGCCATCCGTAAGATGCTTTTCTGTG
ACTGGTGAGTACTCAACCAAGTCATTCTGAGAATAGTGTATGCGGCGACCGAGTTGCTCTTGCCCGGCGT
CAATACGGGATAATACCGCGCCACATAGCAGAACTTTAAAAGTGCTCATCATTGGAAAACGTTCTTCGGG
GCGAAAACTCTCAAGGATCTTACCGCTGTTGAGATCCAGTTCGATGTAACCCACTCGTGCACCCAACTGA
TCTTCAGCATCTTTTACTTTCACCAGCGTTTCTGGGTGAGCAAAAACAGGAAGGCAAAATGCCGCAAAAA
AGGGAATAAGGGCGACACGGAAATGTTGAATACTCATACTCTTCCTTTTTCAATATTATTGAAGCATTTA
TCAGGGTTATTGTCTCATGAGCGGATACATATTTGAATGTATTTAGAAAAATAAACAAATAGGGGTTCCG
CGCACATTTCCCCGAAAAGTGCCACCTAAATTGTAAGCGTTAATATTTTGTTAAAATTCGCGTTAAATTT
TTGTTAAATCAGCTCATTTTTTAACCAATAGGCCGAAATCGGCAAAATCCCTTATAAATCAAAAGAATAG
ACCGAGATAGGGT
[37 nt withheld, positions 2044-2080]
AAAGAACGTGGACTCCAACGTCAAAGG
[49 nt withheld, positions 2108-2156]
T
[91 nt withheld, positions 2158-2248]
G
[124 nt withheld, positions 2250-2373]
CCCATTCGCCATTCAGGCTGCGCAACTGTTGGGAAGGGCGATCGGTGCGGGCCTCTTCGCTATTACGCCA
GCTGGCGAAAGGGGGATGTGCTGCAAGGCGATTAAGTTGGGTAACGCCAGGGTTTTCCCAGTCACGACGT
TGTAAAACGACGGCCAGTGAGCGCGCGTAATACGACTCACTATAGGGCGAATTGGGTACGTCCCTAGGCC
TCCAAAAAAGCCTCCTCACTACTTCTGGAATAGCTCAGAGGCCGAGGCGGCCTCGGCCTCTGCATAAATA
AAAAAAATTAGTCAGCCATGGGGCGGAGAATGGGCGGAACTGGGCGGAGTTAGGGGCGGGATGGGCGGAG
TTAGGGGCGGGATAGCTAGAGCCAGACATGATAAGATACATTGATGAGTTTGGACAAACCACAACTAGAA
TGCAGTGAAAAAAATGCTTTATTTGTGAAATTTGTGATGCTATTGCTTTATTTGTAACCATTATAAGCTG
CAATAAACAAGTTCCTCTCACTCTCTGATATTCATTTCTTTGCAAGTTATAAATACTGAATAATAAGATG
ACATGAACTACTACTGCTAGAGATTTTCCACACTGACTAAAAGGGTCTGAGGGATCTCTAGTTACCAGAG
TCACACAACAGACGGGCACACACTACTTGAAGCACTCAAGGCAAGCTTTATTGAGGCTTAAGCAGTGGGT
TCCCTAGTTAGCCAGAGAGCTCCCAGGCTCAGATCTGGTCTAACCAGAGAGACCCAGTACAAGCAAAAAG
CAGATCTTGTCTTCGTTGGGAGTGAATTAGCCCTTCCAGTCCCCCCTTTTCTTTTAAAAAGTGGCTAAGA
TCTACAGCTGCCTTGTAAGTCATTGGTCTTAAAGGTACCGATGCATGGGGTCGTGCGCTCCTTTCGGTCG
GGCGCTGCGGGTCGTGGGGCGGGCGTCAGGCACCGGGCTTGCGGGTCATGCACCAGGTGCGCGGTCCTTC
GGGCACCTCGACGTCGGCGGTGACGGTGAAGCCGAGCCGCTCGTAGAAGGGGAGGTTGCGGGGCGCGGAG
GTCTCCAGGAAGGCGGGCACCCCGGCGCGCTCGGCCGCCTCCACTCCGGGGAGCACGACGGCGCTGCCCA
GACCCTTGCCCTGGTGGTCGGGCGAGACGCCGACGGTGGCCAGGAACCACGCGGGCTCCTTGGGCCGGTG
CGGCGCCAGGAGGCCTTCCATCTGTTGCTGCGCGGCCAGCCGGGAACCGCTCAACTCGGCCATGCGCGGG
CCGATCTCGGCGAACACCGCCCCCGCTTCGACGCTCTCCGGCGTGGTCCAGACCGCCACCGCGGCGCCGT
CGTCCGCGACCCACACCTTGCCGATGTCGAGCCCGACGCGCGTGAGGAAGAGTTCTTGCAGCTCGGTGAC
CCGCTCGATGTGGCGGTCCGGATCGACGGTGTGGCGCGTGGCGGGGTAGTCGGCGAACGCGGCGGCGAGG
GTGCGTACGGCCCTGGGGACGTCGTCGCGGGTGGCGAGGCGCACCGTGGGCTTGTACTCGGTCATGGTAA
GCTCCGGTGGATCCCCCTGGGGAGAGAGGTCGGTGATTCGGTCAACGAGGGAGCCGACTGCCGACGTGCG
CTCCGGAGGCTTGCAGAATGCGGAACACCGCGCGGGCAGGAACAGGGCCCACACTACCGCCCCACACCCC
GCCTCCCGCACCGCCCCTTCCCGGCCGCTGCTCTCGGCGCGCCCTGCTGAGCAGCCGCTATTGGCCACAG
CCCATCGCGGTCGGCGCGCTGCCATTGCTCCCTGGCGCTGTCCGTCTGCGAGGGTACTAGTGAGACGTGC
GGCTTCCGTTTGTCACGTCCGGCACGCCGCGAACCGCAAGGAACCTTCCCGACTTAGGGGCGGAGCAGGA
AGCGTCGCCGGGGGGCCCACAAGGGTAGCGGCGAAGATCCGGGTGACGCTGCGAACGGACGTGAAGAATG
TGCGAGACCCAGGGTCGGCGCCGCTGCGTTTCCCGGAACCACGCCCAGAGCAGCCGCGTCCCTGCGCAAA
CCCAGGGCTGCCTTGGAAAAGGCGCAACCCCAACCCCCTCGAGCCGCGGCCAAAGTGGATCTCTGCTGTC
CCTGTAATAAACCCGAAAATTTTGAATTTTTGTAATTTGTTTTTGTAATTCTTTAGTTTGTATGTCTGTT
GCTATTATGTCTACTATTCTTTCCCCTGCACTGTACCCCCCAATCCCCCCTTTTCTTTTAAAATTGTGGA
TGAATACTGCCATTTGTCTCGAGGTCGAGAATTCAAAAAAATAAACGATGCCCCTTAAAGCAGAAGCTTT
AAGGGGCAGAGCGTTGCGGCACATCTTTTCAGACGGCCTTATTGTAGCAACGGTTCTCATTTCGTTTCCG
AAATGAGAAAGGGAGCTACAACGTCAGCAGGTTCTGCTAGCTGATCCGTCGGAATTGCCAGCTGGGGCGC
CCTCTGGTAAGGTTGGGAAGCCCTGCAAAGTAAACTGGATGGCTTTCTTGCCGCCAAGGATCTGATGGCG
CAGGGGATCAAGATCTGATCAAGAGACAGGATGAGGATCGTTTCGCATGATTGAACAAGATGGATTGCAC
GCAGGTTCTCCGGCCGCTTGGGTGGAGAGGCTATTCGGCTATGACTGGGCACAACAGACAATCGGCTGCT
CTGATGCCGCCGTGTTCCGGCTGTCAGCGCAGGGGCGCCCGGTTCTTTTTGTCAAGACCGACCTGTCCGG
TGCCCTGAATGAACTGCAGGACGAGGCAGCGCGGCTATCGTGGCTGGCCACGACGGGCGTTCCTTGCGCA
GCTGTGCTCGACGTTGTCACTGAAGCGGGAAGGGACTGGCTGCTATTGGGCGAAGTGCCGGGGCAGGATC
TCCTGTCATCTCACCTTGCTCCTGCCGAGAAAGTATCCATCATGGCTGATGCAATGCGGCGGCTGCATAC
GCTTGATCCGGCTACCTGCCCATTCGACCACCAAGCGAAACATCGCATCGAGCGAGCACGTACTCGGATG
GAAGCCGGTCTTGTCGATCAGGATGATCTGGACGAAGAGCATCAGGGGCTCGCGCCAGCCGAACTGTTCG
CCAGGCTCAAGGCGCGCATGCCCGACGGCGAGGATCTCGTCGTGACCCATGGCGATGCCTGCTTGCCGAA
TATCATGGTGGAAAATGGCCGCTTTTCTGGATTCATCGACTGTGGCCGGCTGGGTGTGGCGGACCGCTAT
CAGGACATAGCGTTGGCTACCCGTGATATTGCTGAAGAGCTTGGCGGCGAATGGGCTGACCGCTTCCTCG
TGCTTTACGGTATCGCCGCTCCCGATTCGCAGCGCATCGCCTTCTATCGCCTTCTTGACGAGTTCTTCTG
AGCGGGACTCTGGGGTTCGAGAGCTCGCTTGGACTCCTGTTGATAGATCCAGTAATGACCTCAGAACTCC
ATCTGGATTTGTTCAGAACGCTCGGTTGCCGCCGGGCGTTTGGATCACTCACCTGCACACCGGTGTTTCG
TCCTTTCCACAAGATATATAAAGCCAAGAAATCGAAATACTTTCAAGTTACGGTAAGCATATGATAGTCC
ATTTTAAAACATAATTTTAAAACTGCAAACTACCCAAGAAATTATTACTTTCTACGTCACGTATTTTGTA
CTAATATCTTTGTGTTTACAGTCAAATTAATTCCAATTATCTCTCTAACAGCCTTGTATCGTATATGCAA
ATATGAAGGAATCATGGGAAATAGGCCCTCGGTGAAGGGGGCGGCCGCTCGAGGCTAGTCTCGTGATCGA
TACCGTCGAGATCCGTTCACTAATCGAATGGATCTGTCTCTGTCTCTCTCTCCACCTTCTTCTTCTATTC
CTTCGGGCCTGTCGGGTCCCCTCGGGGTTGGGAGGTGGGTCTGAAACGATAATGGTGAATATCCCTGCCT
AACTCTATTCACTATAGAAAGTACAGCAAAAACTATTCTTAAACCTACCAAGCCTCCTACTATCATTATG
AATAATTTTATATACCACAGCCAATTTGTTATGTTAAACCAATTCCACAAACTTGCCCATTTATCTAATT
CCAATAATTCTTGTTCATTCTTTTCTTGCTGGTTTTGCGATTCTTCAATTAAGGAGTGTATTAAGCTTGT
GTAATTGTTAATTTCTCTGTCCCACTCCATCCAGGTCGTGTGATTCCAAATCTGTTCCAGAGATTTATTA
CTCCAACTAGCATTCCAAGGCACAGCAGTGGTGCAAATGAGTTTTCCAGAGCAACCCCAAATCCCCAGGA
GCTGTTGATCCTTTAGGTATCTTTCCACAGCCAGGATTCTTGCCTGGAGCTGCTTGATGCCCCAGACTGT
GAGTTGCAACAGATGCTGTTGCGCCTCAATAGCCCTCAGCAAATTGTTCTGCTGCTGCACTATACCAGAC
AATAATTGTCTGGCCTGTACCGTCAGCGTCATTGACGCTGCGCCCATAGTGCTTCCTGCTGCTCCCAAGA
ACCCAAGGAACAAAGCTCCTATTCCCACTGCTCTTTTTTCTCTCTGCACCACTCTTCTCTTTGCCTTGGT
GGGTGCTACTCCTAATGGTTCAATTTTTACTACTTTATATTTATATAATTCACTTCTCCAATTGTCCCTC
ATATCTCCTCCTCCAGGTCTGAAGATCAGCGGCCGCTTGCTGTGCGGTGGTCTTACTTTTGTTTTGCTCT
TCCTCTATCTTGTCTAAAGCTTCCTTGGTGTCTTTTATCTCTATCCTTTGATGCACACAATAGAGGGTTG
CTACTGTATTATATAATGATCTAAGTTCTTCTGATCCTGTCTGAAGGGATGGTTGTAGCTGTCCCAGTAT
TTGTCTACAGCCTTCTGATGTTTCTAACAGGCCAGGATTAACTGCGAATCGTTCTAGCTCCCTGCTTGCC
CATACTATATGTTTTAATTTATATTTTTTCTTTCCCCCTGGCCTTAACCGAATTTTTTCCCATCGCGATC
TAATTCTCCCCCGCTTAATACTGACGCTCTCGCACCCATCTCTCTCCTTCTAGCCTCCGCTAGTCAAAAT
TTTTGGCGTACTCACCAGTCGCCGCCCCTCGCCTCTTGCCGTGCGCGCTTCAGCAAGCCGAGTCCTGCGT
CGAGAGAGCTCCTCTGGTTTCCCTTTCGCTTTCAAGTCCCTGTTCGGGCGCCACTGCTAGAGATTTTCCA
CACTGACTAAAAGGGTCTGAGGGATCTCTAGTTACCAGAGTCACACAACAGACGGGCACACACTACTTGA
AGCACTCAAGGCAAGCTTTATTGAGGCTTAAGCAGTGGGTTCCCTAGTTAGCCAGAGAGCTCCCAGGCTC
AGATCTGGTCTAACCAGAGAGACCCGTTTATGTATCGAGCTAGGCACTTAAATACAATATCTCTGCAATG
CGGCAATTCAGTGGTTCGTCCAATCCATGTCAGACCCGTCTGTTGCCTTCCTAATAAGGCACGATCGTAC
CACCTTACTTCCACCAATCGGCATGCACGGTGCTTTTTCTCTCCTTGTAAGGCATGTTGCTAACTCATCG
TTACCATGTTGCAAGACTACAAGAGTATTGCATAAGACTACATTAAGCTTGCAGCTCCAGCTTTTGTTCC
CTTTAGTGAGGGTTAATTGCGCGCTTGGCGTAATCATGGTCATAGCTGTTTCCTGTGTGAAATTGTTATC
CGCTCACAATTCCACACAACATACGAGCCGGAAGCATAAAGTGTAAGGTGATGCTGCCAACTTACTGATT
TAGTGTATGATGGTGTTTTTGAGGTGCTCCAGTGGCTTCTGTTTCTATCAGCTGTCCCTCCTGTTCAGCT
ACTGACGGGGTGGTGCGTAACGGCAAAAGCACCGCCGGACATCAGCGCTATCTCTGCTCTCACTGCCGTA
AAACATGGCAACTGCAGTTCACTTACACCGCTTCTCAACCCGGTACGCACCAGAAAATCATTGATATGGC
CATGAATGGCGTTGGATGCCGGGCAACAGCCCGCATTATGGGCGTTGGCCTCAACACGATTTTACGTCAC
TTAAAAAACTCAGGCCGCAGTCGGTAACCTCGCGCATACAGCCGGGCAGTGACGTCATCGTCTGCGCGGA
AATGGACGAACAGTGGGGCTATGTCGGGGCTAAATCGCGCCAGCGCTGGCTGTTTTACGCGTATGACAGT
CTCCGGAAGACGGTTGTTGCGCACGTATTCGGTGAACGCACTATGGCGACGCTGGGGCGTCTTATGAGCC
TGCTGTCACCCTTTGACGTGGTGATATGGATGACGGATGGCTGGCCGCTGTATGAATCCCGCCTGAAGGG
AAAGCTGCACGTAATCAGCAAGCGATATACGCAGCGAATTGAGCGGCATAACCTGAATCTGAGGCAGCAC
CTGGCACGGCTGGGACGGAAGTCGCTGTCGTTCTCAAAATCGGTGGAGCTGCATGACAAAGTCATCGGGC
ATTATCTGAACATAAAACACTATCAATAAGTTGGAGTCATTACCAAAGTGTAAAGCCTGGGGTGCCTAAT
GAGTGAGCTAACTCACATTAATTGCGTTGCGCTCACTGCCCGCTTTCCAGTCGGGAAACCTGTCGTGCCA
GCTGCATTAATGAATCGGCCAACGCGCGGGGAGAGGCGGTTTGCGTATTGGGCGCTCTTCCGCTTCCTCG
Features (pLannotate 1.2.2; 30 found; start..end, strand, type, name):
    168..756     -  rep_origin     ori: high-copy-number ColE1/pMB1/pBR322/pUC origin of replication
    927..1787    -  CDS            AmpR: β-lactamase; bla; confers resistance to ampicillin, carbenicillin, and related antibiotics
   1788..1892    -  promoter       AmpR promoter: bla
   1945..2373    -  rep_origin     f1 ori (sequence partly withheld): f1 bacteriophage origin of replication; arrow indicates direction of (+) strand synthesis
   2378..2533    -  CDS            lacZα (fragment): LacZα fragment of β-galactosidase; lacZ fragment
   2541..2559    +  promoter       T7 promoter: promoter for bacteriophage T7 RNA polymerase
   2580..2715    -  rep_origin     SV40 ori: SV40 origin of replication
   2755..2876    -  polyA_signal   SV40 poly(A) signal: SV40 polyadenylation signal
   2948..3181    -  LTR            3' LTR (ΔU3): self-inactivating 3' long terminal repeat (LTR) from HIV-1
   3183..3266    -  CDS            nef (fragment): NEF_HV1Z2 - Experimental evidence at protein level: Swiss-Prot protein existence level 1. Extracellular Nef protein targets CD4(+) T-lymphocytes for apoptosis by interacting with CXCR4 surface receptors. From Human immunodeficiency virus type 1 group M subtype D (isolate Z2/CDC-Z34) (HIV-1).
   3309..3908    -  CDS            PuroR: puromycin N-acetyltransferase; pac from Streptomyces alboniger; confers resistance to puromycin
   3930..4440    -  promoter       hPGK promoter: human phosphoglycerate kinase 1 promoter
   4489..4606    -  misc_feature   cPPT/CTS: central polypurine tract and central termination sequence of HIV-1
   4655..4747    -  misc_RNA       Nm tracrRNA: trans-activating CRISPR RNA for the Neisseria meningitidis CRISPR/Cas9 system (Hou et al., 2013)
   4804..4908    +  CDS            tnpA (fragment): TN5P_ECOLX - Also known as tnp. Experimental evidence at protein level: Swiss-Prot protein existence level 1. Mediates transposition of transposon Tn5 by a 'cut and paste' mechanism. First, the monomeric transposase binds the 19 bp inverted DNA repeats flanking the transposon. Then, dimerization of the DNA- bound transposase creates a synaptic DNA complex. After nicking of the first DNA strand, excision of the transposon proceeds through a series of intermediates. The transposase then mediates the insertion of the transposon at a new site by strand transfer. The activity of the wild- type tran
   4940..5731    +  CDS            neo: KKA2_KLEPN - Also known as kan, nptII. Experimental evidence at protein level: Swiss-Prot protein existence level 1. Resistance to kanamycin, neomycin, paromomycin, ribostamycin, butirosin and gentamicin B. From Klebsiella pneumoniae.
   5765..5844    +  terminator     lambda t0 terminator (fragment): transcription terminator from phage lambda
   5873..6113    -  promoter       U6 promoter: RNA polymerase III promoter for human U6 snRNA
   6163..6263    -  CDS            Rev (fragment): human immunodeficiency virus 1 (HIV-1) Rev protein; rev; enhances nuclear export of unspliced and incompletely spliced viral mRNAs
   6640..6873    -  misc_feature   RRE: The Rev response element (RRE) of HIV-1 allows for Rev-dependent mRNA export from the nucleus to the cytoplasm.
   7019..7382    -  CDS            HIV-1 gag (fragment): gag protein from human immunodeficiency virus 1; gag
   7366..7491    -  misc_feature   HIV-1 Ψ: packaging signal of human immunodeficiency virus type 1
   7538..7718    -  LTR            5' LTR (truncated): truncated 5' long terminal repeat (LTR) from HIV-1
   7719..7945    -  promoter       RSV promoter: Rous sarcoma virus enhancer/promoter
   7973..7991    -  promoter       T3 promoter: promoter for bacteriophage T3 RNA polymerase
   8036..8052    -  protein_bind   lac operator: The lac repressor binds to the lac operator to inhibit transcription in E. coli. This inhibition can be relieved by adding lactose or isopropyl-β-D-thiogalactopyranoside (IPTG). lac repressor encoded by lacI
   8060..8089    -  promoter       lac promoter: promoter for the E. coli lac operon
   8090..8857    +  mobile_element IS1: prokaryotic transposable element IS1
   8882..8903    -  protein_bind   CAP binding site: CAP binding activates transcription in the presence of cAMP. E. coli catabolite activator protein
   8916..9008    -  CDS            lacI (fragment): lac repressor; lacI; The lac repressor binds to the lac operator to inhibit transcription in E. coli. This inhibition can be relieved by adding lactose or isopropyl-β-D-thiogalactopyranoside (IPTG).
