[The description below was written by a language model from this plasmid's Addgene catalogue record and pLannotate feature annotations shown in this document.]
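Description:
Nme2sgRNA_pLKO is a pLKO-based, third-generation-style self-inactivating lentiviral plasmid that supplies a U6-driven single-guide RNA cassette for Nme2Cas9, the compact Neisseria meningitidis Cas9 orthologue that recognises a dinucleotide PAM. It is propagated in E. coli from a high-copy ColE1/pUC origin under ampicillin selection (AmpR), and also carries an f1 origin and remnants of a lacZα/lac promoter cloning region with flanking T7 and T3 promoters.

The lentiviral unit comprises an RSV promoter fused to a truncated HIV-1 5' LTR, the Ψ packaging signal with a gag fragment, the RRE for Rev-dependent export of the genomic RNA, a cPPT/CTS, and a ΔU3 3' LTR followed by an SV40 poly(A) signal and SV40 origin. Within it, the human U6 Pol III promoter lies upstream of the annotated Nm tracrRNA-derived scaffold, and a separate hPGK promoter drives puromycin N-acetyltransferase so that transfected or transduced mammalian cells can be selected. In the sequenced record, the interval between U6 and the scaffold is occupied by a kanamycin/neomycin resistance gene (neo) with a Tn5 transposase fragment and a lambda t0 terminator fragment. This looks like a stuffer at the spacer position to be replaced by a target-specific guide, though the record does not state this or the cloning method.

The sequenced record is 9,023 nt against a listed size of about 8,200 bp. It contains an IS1 bacterial insertion element within the lac promoter region of the backbone, outside the lentiviral unit, which may account for much of the discrepancy. Cas9 is not encoded here, so Nme2Cas9 must be supplied separately for genome editing experiments.
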