Addgene plasmid #119926: Nme2sgRNA_pLKO
Purpose: Nme2Cas9 U6-driven sgRNA cassette
Depositing lab: Erik Sontheimer. Depositing organization: University of Massachusetts, Worcester. Publication: A Compact, High-Accuracy Cas9 with a Dinucleotide PAM for In Vivo Genome Editing. Edraki A, Mir A, Ibraheim R, Gainetdinov I, Yoon Y, Song CQ, Cao Y, Gallant J, Xue W, Rivera-Perez JA, Sontheimer EJ. Mol Cell. 2018 Dec 18. pii: S1097-2765(18)31033-5. doi: 10.1016/j.molcel.2018.12.003. PubMed 30581144.
Backbone
  Vector backbone: pLKO_Lenti
  Backbone size w/o insert (bp): 8050
  Total vector size (bp): 8200
  Vector type: Mammalian Expression, Lentiviral
  Selectable markers: Puromycin
Growth in bacteria
  Bacterial resistance: Ampicillin, 100 μg/mL
  Growth temperature: 37°C
  Growth strain: NEB Stable
  Copy number: High Copy
Gene/Insert
  Gene/Insert name: NmeCas9 sgRNA
  Species: N. meningitidis
  Insert size (bp): 150
  Promoter: U6
  Cloning method: Unknown
  Sequencing primers: 5′ CGTGACGTAGAAAGTAATAATTTC; 3′ CCTCGAGCCGCGGCCAAAG
Terms and licenses: Academic/Nonprofit Terms; Industry Terms: Not Available to Industry
How to cite: Nme2sgRNA_pLKO was a gift from Erik Sontheimer (Addgene plasmid # 119926 ; http://n2t.net/addgene:119926 ; RRID:Addgene_119926)
